>Addgene plasmid #30740 | pBS-F3-GCC | addgene partial sequence | sequence record 36423 | T7 5'-TAATACGACTCACTATAGGG-3'
CTTGCCCTGTCGAGTCCTGCGATCGCCGCTTTTCTCGCTCGGATGAGCTTACCCGCCATATCCGCATCCA
TACCGGTCAGAAGCCCTTCCAGTGTCGAATCTGTATGCGTAACTTCAGTCGTAGTGACCACCTTACCACC
CACATCCGCACCCACACAGGCGAGAAGCCTTTTGCATGCGACATCTGCGGCAGGAAGTTCGCGGACCGTT
CTGACCTGACCCGTCACACCAAGATCCACACGGGTGAGAAATAATCTAGAGCGGCCGCCACCGCGGTGGA
GCTCCAGCTTTTGTTCCCTTTAGTGAGGGTTAATTGCGCGCTTGGCGTAATCATGGTCATAGCTGTTTCC
TGTGTGAAATTGTTATCCGCTCACAATTCCACACAACATACGAGCCGGAAGCATAAAGTGTAAAGCCTGG
GGTGCCTAATGAGTGAGCTAACTCACATTAATTGCGTTGCGCTCACTGCCCGCTTTCCAGTCGGGAAACC
TGTCGTGCCAGCTGCATTAATGAATCGGCCAACGCGCGGGGAGAGGCGGTTTGCGTATTGGGCGCTCTTC
CGCTTCCTCGCTCACTGACTCGCTGCGCTCGGTCGTTCGGCTGCGGCGAGCGGTATCAGCTCACTCAAAG
GC
