>Addgene plasmid #30740 | pBS-F3-GCC | addgene partial sequence | sequence record 37021 | lac_promoter
CGGATACATTTCCACAGGAAACAGCTATGACCATGATTACGCCAAGCGCGCAATTAACCCTCACTAAAGG
GAACAAAAGCTGGAGCTCCACCGCGGTGGCGGCCGCTCTAGATTATTTCTCACCCGTGTGGATCTTGGTG
TGACGGGTCAGGTCAGAACGGTCCGCGAACTTCCTGCCGCAGATGTCGCATGCAAAAGGCTTCTCGCCTG
TGTGGGTGCGGATGTGGGTGGTAAGGTGGTCACTACGACTGAAGTTACGCATACAGATTCGACACTGGAA
GGGCTTCTGACCGGTATGGATGCGGATATGGCGGGTAAGCTCATCCGAGCGAGAAAAGCGGCGATCGCAG
GACTCGACAGGGCAAGCATATGGGCGGGTACCCAATTCGCCCTATAGTGAGTCGTATTACGCGCGCTCAC
TGGCCGTCGTTTTACAACGTCGTGACTGGGAAAACCCTGGCGTTACCCAACTTAATCGCCTTGCAGCACA
TCCCCCTTTCGCCAGCTGGCGTAATAGCGAAGAGGCCCGCACCGATCGCCCTTCCCAACAGTTGCGCAGC
CTGAATGGCGAATGGGACGCGCCCTGTA
