>Addgene plasmid #30740 | pBS-F3-GCC | depositor partial sequence | sequence record 39160 | pBS-F3-GCC sequence 276 bps
GGTACCCGCCCATATGCTTGCCCTGTCGAGTCCTGCGATCGCCGCTTTTCTCGCTCGGATGAGCTTACCC
GCCATATCCGCATCCATACCGGTCAGAAGCCCTTCCAGTGTCGAATCTGTATGCGTAACTTCAGTCGTAG
TGACCACCTTACCACCCACATCCGCACCCACACAGGCGAGAAGCCTTTTGCATGCGACATCTGCGGCAGG
AAGTTCGCGGACCGTTCTGACCTGACCCGTCACACCAAGATCCACACGGGTGAGAAATAATCTAGA
