[The description below was written by a language model from this plasmid's Addgene catalogue record.]
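Description:
pBS-F3-GCC is a small bacterial cloning plasmid built on the pBluescript II SK(+) backbone (about 2.9 kb without insert). It is maintained at high copy number in standard E. coli cloning strains under ampicillin selection. No feature table accompanies the record. The usual pBluescript elements (a pUC-type origin, an f1 origin, the bla resistance gene and a polylinker within lacZα flanked by T7 and T3 promoter/primer sites) can therefore only be inferred from the backbone name. The listing of T7 and T3 as sequencing primers is consistent with that layout.

The payload is a 276 bp fragment named "F3 GCC", cloned between KpnI and XbaI sites, both of which remain intact so the fragment can be excised again. The record does not describe the insert's contents. The name and the associated publication on modularly assembled zinc-finger nucleases in zebrafish suggest that it is a zinc-finger module for the third finger position (F3) of an array, recognising the DNA triplet GCC. On that reading, the plasmid would be one member of an archive of single-finger modules that are combined to build multi-finger DNA-binding domains, which are then fused to a nuclease domain for targeted gene disruption. The species field lists zebrafish, which probably reflects the intended application organism rather than the origin of the coding sequence, although the record does not clarify this. No eukaryotic promoter, tag, reporter or nuclease domain is recorded, so the plasmid is best viewed as a storage and subcloning source for the module rather than an expression construct.
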