Addgene plasmid #30740: pBS-F3-GCC
Depositing lab: Nathan Lawson & Scot Wolfe. Depositing organization: University of Massachusetts, Worcester. Publication: Evaluation and application of modularly assembled zinc-finger nucleases in zebrafish. Zhu C, Smith T, McNulty J, Rayla AL, Lakshmanan A, Siekmann AF, Buffardi M, Meng X, Shin J, Padmanabhan A, Cifuentes D, Giraldez AJ, Look AT, Epstein JA, Lawson ND, Wolfe SA. Development. 2011 Oct;138(20):4555-64. 10.1242/dev.066779 PubMed 21937602.
Backbone
  Vector backbone: pBlueScript II SK(+)
  Backbone size w/o insert (bp): 2877
  Vector type: Cloning vector
Growth in bacteria
  Bacterial resistance: Ampicillin, 100 μg/mL
  Growth temperature: 37°C
  Growth strain: DH5alpha
  Growth instructions: XL1Blue
  Copy number: High Copy
Gene/Insert
  Gene/Insert name: F3 GCC
  Species: D. rerio (zebrafish)
  Insert size (bp): 276
  Cloning method: Restriction Enzyme; 5′ cloning site KpnI (not destroyed); 3′ cloning site XbalI (not destroyed)
  Sequencing primers: 5′ T7; 3′ T3
Terms and licenses: Academic/Nonprofit Terms; Industry Terms: Not Available to Industry
How to cite: pBS-F3-GCC was a gift from Nathan Lawson & Scot Wolfe (Addgene plasmid # 30740 ; http://n2t.net/addgene:30740 ; RRID:Addgene_30740)
